>Addgene plasmid #20594 | pWZL Neo Myr Flag PNKP | addgene partial sequence | sequence record 26419 | 20594 with pWZL-Fwd
CTCCTTCTCTAGGCGCCGGCCGGATCCAGAATTCGCCACCATGGGGTCTTCAAAATCTAAACCAAAGGAC
CCCAGCCAGCGCCGGCGCAGGATCCGAGGTTACCTTGACTACAAAGACGATGACGACAAGCAATTGACAA
GTTTGTACAAAAAAGTTGGCATGGGCGAGGTGGAGGCCCCGGGCCGCTTGTGGCTCGAGAGCCCCCCTGG
GGGAGCGCCCCCCATCTTCCTGCCCTCGGACGGGCAAGCCCTGGTCCTGGGCAGGGGACCCCTGACCCAG
GTTACGGACCGGAAGTGCTCCAGAACTCAAGTGGAGCTGGTCGCAGATCCTGAGACCCGGACAGTGGCAG
TGAAACAGCTGGGAGTTAACCCCTCAACTACCGGGACCCAGGAGTTGAAGCCGGGGTTGGAGGGCTCTCT
GGGGGTGGGGGACACACTGTATTTGGTCAATGGCCTCCACCCACTGACCCTGCGCTGGGAAGAGACCCGC
ACACCAGAATCCCAGCCAGATACTCCGCCTGGCACCCCTCTGGTGTCCCAAGATGAGAAGAGAGATGCTG
AGCTGCCGAAGAAGCGTATGCGGAAGTCAAACCCCGGCTGGGAGAACTTGGAGAAGTTGCTAGTGTTCAC
CGCAGCTGGGGTGAAACCCCAGGGCAAGGTGGCTGGCTTTGATCTGGACGGGACGCTCATCACCACACGC
TCTGGGANGGTCTTTNCCACTGGCCCCAGTGACT
