[The description below was written by a language model from this plasmid's Addgene catalogue record.]
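Description:
pWZL Neo Myr Flag PNKP is a retroviral mammalian expression plasmid built on the Gateway-compatible pWZL-Neo-Myr-Flag-DEST backbone. It is propagated in bacteria under ampicillin selection, and a recombination-deficient strain is recommended because retroviral vectors carry repeated sequences prone to rearrangement. The copy number is not recorded. In mammalian cells, a neomycin resistance marker allows transduced or transfected populations to be selected with G418. No feature table accompanies the record, so the promoter driving the insert, the bacterial origin of replication and the arrangement of the viral elements are not stated explicitly. As a retroviral vector, it is meant to be packaged into viral particles for stable integration into target cells.

The insert is the human PNKP open reading frame (polynucleotide kinase 3'-phosphatase). It was first cloned into a Gateway entry vector and then moved into the destination backbone by an LR recombination reaction. This places the ORF downstream of, and in frame with, two backbone-encoded N-terminal elements: a myristoylation signal and a Flag epitope. The myristoylation sequence directs lipid modification and membrane targeting of the fusion protein, a strategy commonly used to promote constitutive activation of kinases. The Flag tag allows detection or immunoprecipitation.

The construct belongs to a library of myristoylated kinase clones assembled for functional genomic screens that sought oncogenes in breast cancer. The depositors note that the identity of the gene has been verified, but the clone has not been fully sequenced, so minor mutations cannot be excluded.
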