Addgene plasmid #20594: pWZL Neo Myr Flag PNKP
Depositing lab: William Hahn & Jean Zhao. Depositing organization: Dana-Farber Cancer Institute. Publication: Integrative Genomic Approaches Identify IKBKE as a Breast Cancer Oncogene (Kinase Library Clones). Boehm JS, Zhao JJ, Yao J, Kim SY, Firestein R, Dunn IF, Sjostrom SK, Garraway LA, Weremowicz S, Richardson AL, Greulich H, Stewart CJ, Mulvey LA, Shen RR, Ambrogio L, Hirozane-Kishikawa T, Hill DE, Vidal M, Meyerson M, Grenier JK, Hinkle G, Root DE, Roberts TM, Lander ES, Polyak K, Hahn WC. Cell. 2007 Jun 15. 129(6):1065-1079. 10.1016/j.cell.2007.03.052 PubMed 17574021.
Backbone
  Vector backbone: pWZL-Neo-Myr-Flag-DEST
  Backbone manufacturer: William Hahn Lab (available at Addgene, #15300)
  Vector type: Mammalian Expression, Retroviral
  Selectable markers: Neomycin (select with G418)
Growth in bacteria
  Bacterial resistance: Ampicillin, 100 μg/mL
  Growth temperature: 37°C
  Growth strain: Stbl3
  Growth instructions: Stbl3 cells to prevent recombination.
  Copy number: Unknown
Gene/Insert
  Gene/Insert name: PNKP (alt name: polynucleotide kinase 3'-phosphatase)
  Species: H. sapiens (human)
  GenBank ID: NM_007254
  Entrez Gene: PNKP (a.k.a. AOA4, CMT2B2, EIEE10, MCSZ, PNK)
  Tag / fusion protein: Myr (N terminal on backbone); Flag (N terminal on backbone)
  Cloning method: Gateway Cloning
  Sequencing primers: 5′ pWZL-Fwd (GAA CCT CCT CGT TCG ACC); 3′ pWZL-Rev (TTC CGG GCC CTC ACA TTG)
Resource information
  A portion of this plasmid was derived from a plasmid made by: 4-G8
Terms and licenses: Academic/Nonprofit Terms; Industry Terms: Not Available to Industry
Depositor comments: ORFs were cloned into Gateway compatible pEntry vectors. An LR recombination reaction was performed to move the ORF to pWZL-Neo-Myr-Flag DEST such that the ORF would have 5' myristoylation and flag tags. This plasmid is part of a kinase library, and the gene has been verified, but has not been fully sequenced for minor mutations. Please see the following link for plasmids from this article that are not part of the kinase library http://www.addgene.org/pubmed/17574021
How to cite: pWZL Neo Myr Flag PNKP was a gift from William Hahn & Jean Zhao (Addgene plasmid # 20594 ; http://n2t.net/addgene:20594 ; RRID:Addgene_20594)
